Addgene plasmid #195011: (B) G418 marker (R) (SBE 137)
Purpose: geneticin (G418) resistance genes codon-optimized for R. toruloides and expressed under pXYL and tNOS
Depositing lab: Petri-Jaan Lahtvee. Depositing organization: Tallinn University of Technology. Publication: Development of a dedicated Golden Gate Assembly Platform (RtGGA) for Rhodotorula toruloides. Bonturi N, Pinheiro MJ, de Oliveira PM, Rusadze E, Eichinger T, Liudziute G, De Biaggi JS, Brauer A, Remm M, Miranda EA, Ledesma-Amaro R, Lahtvee PJ. Metab Eng Commun. 2022 May 23;15:e00200. doi: 10.1016/j.mec.2022.e00200. eCollection 2022 Dec. PubMed 35662893.
Backbone
  Vector backbone: pCR-XL-2-TOPO
  Backbone size w/o insert (bp): 4015
  Total vector size (bp): 5805
  Vector type: Bacterial Expression
  Selectable markers: Neomycin (select with G418)
Growth in bacteria
  Bacterial resistance: Kanamycin, 50 μg/mL
  Growth temperature: 37°C
  Growth strain: DH5alpha
  Copy number: Unknown
Gene/Insert
  Gene/Insert name: pXYL+G418+tNOS
  Species: Rhodotorula toruloides
  Insert size (bp): 1817
  Promoter: pXYL
  Cloning method: TOPO Cloning
  Sequencing primers: 5′ GTAAAACGACGGCCAGT; 3′ CAGGAAACAGCTATGAC
Terms and licenses: Academic/Nonprofit Terms; Industry Terms: Not Available to Industry
How to cite: (B) G418 marker (R) (SBE 137) was a gift from Petri-Jaan Lahtvee (Addgene plasmid # 195011 ; http://n2t.net/addgene:195011 ; RRID:Addgene_195011)
