[The description below was written by a language model from this plasmid's Addgene catalogue record and pLannotate feature annotations shown in this document.]
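Description:
(B) G418 marker (R) (SBE 137) is a part-storage plasmid from a Golden Gate assembly toolkit (RtGGA) developed for the oleaginous yeast Rhodotorula toruloides. It is built on the pCR-XL-2-TOPO backbone, with the insert introduced by TOPO cloning, and has a recorded total size of about 5.8 kb. It is maintained in E. coli through a high-copy ColE1/pUC-type origin and selected with kanamycin. The feature table shows the backbone's Tn5-derived NeoR/KanR gene and also an intact AmpR (β-lactamase) coding sequence, although only kanamycin is listed as the bacterial selection. Typical TOPO-vector remnants surround the cloning site: lac promoter and operator, T3 and T7 promoters, and fragments of lacZα and ccdB, the fusion that serves as a counter-selection in this kind of vector once interrupted by an insert.

The payload is a roughly 1.8 kb selectable marker cassette, pXYL+G418+tNOS. It comprises a geneticin (G418) resistance gene codon-optimized for R. toruloides, driven by the pXYL promoter and terminated by the nopaline synthase (NOS) terminator and polyadenylation signal. In the annotation the cassette lies on the reverse strand. The resistance gene is identified by homology as an aphA1/nptI-type aminoglycoside phosphotransferase directly upstream of the NOS terminator. The pXYL promoter is not annotated but presumably occupies the unannotated stretch between that coding sequence and the T7 promoter. Although catalogued as a bacterial expression vector, the plasmid mainly serves as a donor of a yeast dominant-marker module for assembly into larger constructs, allowing G418 selection of R. toruloides transformants. The record does not explain the "(B)" and "(R)" designations in the name or describe the Golden Gate overhangs.
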