Features (pLannotate 1.2.2; 17 found; start..end, strand, type, name):
      2..94      +  CDS            lacI (fragment): lac repressor; lacI; The lac repressor binds to the lac operator to inhibit transcription in E. coli. This inhibition can be relieved by adding lactose or isopropyl-β-D-thiogalactopyranoside (IPTG).
    107..128     +  protein_bind   CAP binding site: CAP binding activates transcription in the presence of cAMP. E. coli catabolite activator protein
    143..173     +  promoter       lac promoter: promoter for the E. coli lac operon
    181..197     +  protein_bind   lac operator: The lac repressor binds to the lac operator to inhibit transcription in E. coli. This inhibition can be relieved by adding lactose or isopropyl-β-D-thiogalactopyranoside (IPTG). lac repressor encoded by lacI
    242..260     +  promoter       T3 promoter: promoter for bacteriophage T3 RNA polymerase
    314..563     -  terminator     NOS terminator: nopaline synthase terminator and poly(A) signal
    567..1379    -  CDS            aphA1: KKA1_ECOLX - Also known as nptI. Protein inferred from homology: Swiss-Prot protein existence level 3. Resistance to kanamycin and structurally-related aminoglycosides, including amikacin. From Escherichia coli.
   2169..2187    -  promoter       T7 promoter: promoter for bacteriophage T7 RNA polymerase
   2190..2337    +  CDS            lacZα (fragment): LacZα fragment of β-galactosidase; lacZ fragment
   2347..2650    +  CDS            ccdB (fragment): CcdB, a bacterial toxin that poisons DNA gyrase; ccdB; Plasmids containing the ccdB gene cannot be propagated in standard E. coli strains.
   2698..2967    +  CDS            tnpA (fragment): TN5P_ECOLX - Also known as tnp. Experimental evidence at protein level: Swiss-Prot protein existence level 1. Mediates transposition of transposon Tn5 by a 'cut and paste' mechanism. First, the monomeric transposase binds the 19 bp inverted DNA repeats flanking the transposon. Then, dimerization of the DNA- bound transposase creates a synaptic DNA complex. After nicking of the first DNA strand, excision of the transposon proceeds through a series of intermediates. The transposase then mediates the insertion of the transposon at a new site by strand transfer. The activity of the wild- type tran
   2999..3793    +  CDS            NeoR/KanR: aminoglycoside phosphotransferase from Tn5; aph(3')-II (or nptII); confers resistance to neomycin, kanamycin, and G418 (Geneticin®)
   3814..3864    -  misc_feature   bom (fragment): basis of mobility region from pBR322
   3891..3950    +  promoter       AmpR promoter (fragment): bla
   4043..4903    -  CDS            AmpR: β-lactamase; bla; confers resistance to ampicillin, carbenicillin, and related antibiotics
   4904..4956    -  promoter       AmpR promoter (fragment): bla
   5027..5615    +  rep_origin     ori: high-copy-number ColE1/pMB1/pBR322/pUC origin of replication
>Addgene plasmid #195011 | (B) G418 marker (R) (SBE 137) | addgene full sequence | sequence record 386086 | Addgene NGS Result
AGCGCCCAATACGCAAACCGCCTCTCCCCGCGCGTTGGCCGATTCATTAATGCAGCTGGCACGACAGGTT
TCCCGACTGGAAAGCGGGCAGTGAGCGCAACGCAATTAATGTGAGTTAGCTCACTCATTAGGCACCCCAG
GCTTTACACTTTATGCTTCCGGCTCGTATGTTGTGTGGAATTGTGAGCGGATAACAATTTCACACAGGAA
ACAGCTATGACCATGATTACGCCAAGCTCAGAATTAACCCTCACTAAAGGGACTAGTCCTGCAGGTTTAA
ACGAATTCGCCCTTAGAGCAGGTCTCCACACCCGATCTAGTAACATAGATGACACCGCGCGCGATAATTT
ATCCTAGTTTGCGCGCTATATTTTGTTTTCTATCGCGTATTAAATGTATAATTGCGGGACTCTAATCATA
AAAACCCATCTCATAAATAACGTCATGCATTACATGTTAATTATTACATGCTTAACGTAATTCAACAGAA
ATTATATGATAATCATCGCAAGACCGGCAACAGGATTCAATCTTAAGAAACTTTATTGCCAAATGTTTGA
ACGCTAGAAGAACTCGTCGAGCATGAGGTGGAACTGGAGCTTGTTCATGTCCGGGTTGTCGATGCCGTAC
TTCTGGAAGAGGCGCTTCTGGAGCGACGGCGAGAACTCGCCGAGGCAGTTCCAGAGGATGGCGAGGTCCT
GGTAGCGGTCGGCGATGCCGACGCGGCCGACGTCGATGCAGCCGATGAGCTTGCCCTCGTCGAAGATGAG
GTTGTCGAGCGAGAAGTCGCCGTGGGTGACGACCGAGTCCGGCGAGAACGGGAGGAGCTTGTGCATCTCC
TTCCAGACCTGCTCGACCGGCCAGCCGTTGCGCTCGTCGTCGAAGTCCGAGGCGTCGACGAGGCCGTTGT
TCATGCGCGACTGGGCCTGGGCGAGGCGGAAGACGCGGTCCGAGTTGAACGGGCAGTTGCAGACCGGGAT
CGAGTGGAGGCGGCGGAGGAAGACGGCGAGGGCGTCGACGATGTTCTCGCCCGAGTCCGGGTACTCCTCG
AGGACCTGGAAGGCGGTCTTGCCCGGGATGGCGGTGGTGAGGAGCCAGGCGTCGTCCGGGGTGCGGATGA
AGTGCTTGATGGTCGGGAGCGGCATGAACTCGGTGAGCCAGTTGAGGCGGACCATCTCGTCGGTGACGTC
GTTGGCGACCGAGCCCTTGCCGTGCTTGAGGAAGAGCTCCGGGGCGTCCGGCTTGCCGTAGAGGCGGTAG
ATGGTGGCGCCCGACTGGCCGACGTTGTCGCGGGCCCACTTGTAGCCGTAGAGGTCGGCGTCCATGTTCG
AGTTGAGGCGCGGGCGCGAGACGTGGGTCTTCTCCTTGCCCATCGACATGGCGTGTATTCTGCGTGCGGG
TAAGTGTACGCGGGTTAGCTGAAGTCCTCGAGAAATTAGCAAAACAGTGTATACGATGCCACGCACCTGC
ACGGGCGAGAGGAAGAACCGGGGACGCGAGGAGATGACGTGCAGCGGTGCGAAGCGGGGGGAGGACGGGC
AGGAGTGAAGCGGGTCAGTGAGCGAGCCTGGGTGAGTGCTGTCGCTCGCATGCGTCGAAAGCTACTCACA
GACTGAGTTTGGCTGAGTCTGGGAGGGAGAAGGAGCGAGAGAGAGACGCCAGCGAAGTGGACAAGCGTCT
GTCGGCCCGCATGGCGTCGGCTCGCTTCCTTCGTCGGACCCCTGTCCAGCCTGCGTCTCCTCCTCATCGA
TCAAGCAGCCCCAGTGCACTTTTTCAGCCAGCGAGCGGGACAGACCGGGTTTCCTCTGCAACCTCCTCTT
CCTCCTCCGCCCGGGTTTCTACCGGCGCTTCCTGTCTCTTCCGTCTCTCCTGGGCGGGCAGCGCACGGTC
CACCATTTCGAGCGAGCTCCAGCGACCCCTCCCTGCTCCACCCCGGCGTCGGAGCGTGCCCCTCGCGCTT
GAGAAGGCCGTCAAAGTGGAGGGTAGAATGACGACGGACGTTGCAGACGAGCGTGGGCGACAAAGCTGGC
GGAAGAACAACTCTACCGCCCTTGTTCTCCTCGCGCAACGACAAACGCCTGTCCGCCCCGCCCTGCTTCG
TCGATGTAGAATACGGACAACCTGGAGACCTGCTAAGGGCGAATTCGCGGCCGCTAAATTCAATTCGCCC
TATAGTGAGTCGTATTACAATTCACTGGCCGTCGTTTTACAACGTCGTGACTGGGAAAACCCTGGCGTTA
CCCAACTTAATCGCCTTGCAGCACATCCCCCTTTCGCCAGCTGGCGTAATAGCGAAGAGGCCCGCACCGA
TCGCCCTTCCCAACAGTTGCGCAGCCTATACGTACGGCAGTTTAAGGTTTACACCTATAAAAGAGAGAGC
CGTTATCGTCTGTTTGTGGATGTACAGAGTGATATTATTGACACGCCGGGGCGACGGATGGTGATCCCCC
TGGCCAGTGCACGTCTGCTGTCAGATAAAGTCTCCCGTGAACTTTACCCGGTGGTGCATATCGGGGATGA
AAGCTGGCGCATGATGACCACCGATATGGCCAGTGTGCCGGTCTCCGTTATCGGGGAAGAAGTGGCTGAT
CTCAGCCACCGCGAAAATGACATCAAAAACGCCATTAACCTGATGTTCTGGGGAATATAAATGTCAGGCA
TGAGATTATCAAAAAGGATCTTCACCTAGATCCTTTTCACGTAGAAAGCCAGTCCGCAGAAACGGTGCTG
ACCCCGGATGAATGTCAGCTACTGGGCTATCTGGACAAGGGAAAACGCAAGCGCAAAGAGAAAGCAGGTA
GCTTGCAGTGGGCTTACATGGCGATAGCTAGACTGGGCGGTTTTATGGACAGCAAGCGAACCGGAATTGC
CAGCTGGGGCGCCCTCTGGTAAGGTTGGGAAGCCCTGCAAAGTAAACTGGATGGCTTTCTTGCCGCCAAG
GATCTGATGGCGCAGGGGATCAAGCTCTGATCAAGAGACAGGATGAGGATCGTTTCGCATGATTGAACAA
GATGGATTGCACGCAGGTTCTCCGGCCGCTTGGGTGGAGAGGCTATTCGGCTATGACTGGGCACAACAGA
CAATCGGCTGCTCTGATGCCGCCGTGTTCCGGCTGTCAGCGCAGGGGCGCCCGGTTCTTTTTGTCAAGAC
CGACCTGTCCGGTGCCCTGAATGAACTGCAAGACGAGGCAGCGCGGCTATCGTGGCTGGCCACGACGGGC
GTTCCTTGCGCAGCTGTGCTCGACGTTGTCACTGAAGCGGGAAGGGACTGGCTGCTATTGGGCGAAGTGC
CGGGGCAGGATCTCCTGTCATCTCACCTTGCTCCTGCCGAGAAAGTATCCATCATGGCTGATGCAATGCG
GCGGCTGCATACGCTTGATCCGGCTACCTGCCCATTCGACCACCAAGCGAAACATCGCATCGAGCGAGCA
CGTACTCGGATGGAAGCCGGTCTTGTCGATCAGGATGATCTGGACGAAGAGCATCAGGGGCTCGCGCCAG
CCGAACTGTTCGCCAGGCTCAAGGCGAGCATGCCCGACGGCGAGGATCTCGTCGTGACCCATGGCGATGC
CTGCTTGCCGAATATCATGGTGGAAAATGGCCGCTTTTCTGGATTCATCGACTGTGGCCGGCTGGGTGTG
GCGGACCGCTATCAGGACATAGCGTTGGCTACCCGTGATATTGCTGAAGAGCTTGGCGGCGAATGGGCTG
ACCGCTTCCTCGTGCTTTACGGTATCGCCGCTCCCGATTCGCAGCGCATCGCCTTCTATCGCCTTCTTGA
CGAGTTCTTCTGAATTATTAACGCTTACAATTTCCTGATGCGGTATTTTCTCCTTACGCATCTGTGCGGT
ATTTCACACCGCATCAGGTGGCACTTTTCGGGGAAATGTGCGCGGAACCCCTATTTGTTTATTTTTCTAA
ATACATTCAAATATGTATCCGCTCATGAGATTATCAAAAAGGATCTTCACCTAGATCCTTTTAAATTAAA
AATGAAGTTTTAAATCAATCTAAAGTATATATGAGTAAACTTGGTCTGACAGTTACCAATGCTTAATCAG
TGAGGCACCTATCTCAGCGATCTGTCTATTTCGTTCATCCATAGTTGCCTGACTCCCCGTCGTGTAGATA
ACTACGATACGGGAGGGCTTACCATCTGGCCCCAGTGCTGCAATGATACCGCGAGACCCACGCTCACCGG
CTCCAGATTTATCAGCAATAAACCAGCCAGCCGGAAGGGCCGAGCGCAGAAGTGGTCCTGCAACTTTATC
CGCCTCCATCCAGTCTATTAATTGTTGCCGGGAAGCTAGAGTAAGTAGTTCGCCAGTTAATAGTTTGCGC
AACGTTGTTGCCATTGCTACAGGCATCGTGGTGTCACGCTCGTCGTTTGGTATGGCTTCATTCAGCTCCG
GTTCCCAACGATCAAGGCGAGTTACATGATCCCCCATGTTGTGCAAAAAAGCGGTTAGCTCCTTCGGTCC
TCCGATCGTTGTCAGAAGTAAGTTGGCCGCAGTGTTATCACTCATGGTTATGGCAGCACTGCATAATTCT
CTTACTGTCATGCCATCCGTAAGATGCTTTTCTGTGACTGGTGAGTACTCAACCAAGTCATTCTGAGAAT
AGTGTATGCGGCGACCGAGTTGCTCTTGCCCGGCGTCAATACGGGATAATACCGCGCCACATAGCAGAAC
TTTAAAAGTGCTCATCATTGGAAAACGTTCTTCGGGGCGAAAACTCTCAAGGATCTTACCGCTGTTGAGA
TCCAGTTCGATGTAACCCACTCGTGCACCCAACTGATCTTCAGCATCTTTTACTTTCACCAGCGTTTCTG
GGTGAGCAAAAACAGGAAGGCAAAATGCCGCAAAAAAGGGAATAAGGGCGACACGGAAATGTTGAATACT
CATACTCTTCCTTTTTCAATATTATTGAAGCATTTATCAGGGTTATTGTCTCATGACCAAAATCCCTTAA
CGTGAGTTTTCGTTCCACTGAGCGTCAGACCCCGTAGAAAAGATCAAAGGATCTTCTTGAGATCCTTTTT
TTCTGCGCGTAATCTGCTGCTTGCAAACAAAAAAACCACCGCTACCAGCGGTGGTTTGTTTGCCGGATCA
AGAGCTACCAACTCTTTTTCCGAAGGTAACTGGCTTCAGCAGAGCGCAGATACCAAATACTGTTCTTCTA
GTGTAGCCGTAGTTAGGCCACCACTTCAAGAACTCTGTAGCACCGCCTACATACCTCGCTCTGCTAATCC
TGTTACCAGTGGCTGCTGCCAGTGGCGATAAGTCGTGTCTTACCGGGTTGGACTCAAGACGATAGTTACC
GGATAAGGCGCAGCGGTCGGGCTGAACGGGGGGTTCGTGCACACAGCCCAGCTTGGAGCGAACGACCTAC
ACCGAACTGAGATACCTACAGCGTGAGCTATGAGAAAGCGCCACGCTTCCCGAAGGGAGAAAGGCGGACA
GGTATCCGGTAAGCGGCAGGGTCGGAACAGGAGAGCGCACGAGGGAGCTTCCAGGGGGAAACGCCTGGTA
TCTTTATAGTCCTGTCGGGTTTCGCCACCTCTGACTTGAGCGTCGATTTTTGTGATGCTCGTCAGGGGGG
CGGAGCCTATGGAAAAACGCCAGCAACGCGGCCTTTTTACGGTTCCTGGCCTTTTGCTGGCCTTTTGCTC
ACATGTTCTTTCCTGCGTTATCCCCTGATTCTGTGGATAACCGTATTACCGCCTTTGAGTGAGCTGATAC
CGCTCGCCGCAGCCGAACGACCGAGCGCAGCGAGTCAGTGAGCGAGGAAGCGGAAG
